>Addgene plasmid #19733 | pSP72-deltaFlincG | depositor partial sequence | sequence record 9343 | Author sequence
ACGTAACATGCATGCCNTGCAGGTCGACTCTAGAGGATCCGGACCATGCTCCGACAGGCATTCCGGAAGT
TCACCAAATCCGAAAGGTCCAAGGATCTCATAAAGGAGGCCATCCTTGACAATGACTTTATGAAGAACTT
GGAGCTGTCACAGATCCAAGAGATTGTGGATTGTATGTACCCAGTGGAGTACGGCAAAGACAGCTGCATC
ATCAAAGAAGGAGATGTGGGGTCACTGGTGTATGTCATGGAAGATGGTAAGGTTGAAGTTACAAAAGAAG
GCGTGAAGCTGTGCACAATGGGTCCTGGTAAAGTGTTTGGAGAGTTGGCTATCCTTTACAACTGTACCCG
GACGGCGACCGTCAAAACTCTTGTAAATGTGAAACTCTGGGCCATTGATCGACAATGTTTTCAGACGATA
ATGATGAGGACAGGACTTATCAAGCATACCGAGTATATGGAATTTTTAAAAAGCGTTCCAACATTCCAGA
GCCTTCCTGAAGAGATCCTCAGTAAGCTTGCTGACGTCCTTGAAGAGACCCACTATGAAAATGGGGAATA
TATCATCAGGCAAGGTGCAAGAGGGGACACCTTCTTTATCATCAGTAAAGGAAAGGTTAATGTCACTCGT
GAAGACTCGCCCAATGAAGACCCAGTCTTTCTTAGAACCTTAGGAAAAGGAGATTGGTTTGGAGAGAAAG
CCTTGCAGGGGGAAGATGTGAGAACAGCGAATGTAATTGCGGCAGAAGCTGTAACCTGCCTTGTGATCGA
CAGAGACTCTTTCAAACATTTGATTGGAGGATTAGATGATGTTTCTAATAAAGCATATGAAGATGCAGAA
GCTAAGGCAAAATATGAAGCTGAAGCTGCTTTCTTCGCCAACCTGAAGAACGTCTATATCATGGCCGACA
AGCAGAAGAACGGCATCAAGGCGAACTTCAAGATCCGCCACAACATCGAGGACGGCGGCGTGCAGCTCGC
CTACCACTACCAGCAGAACACCCCCATCGGCGACGGCCCCGTGCTGCTGCCCGACAACCACTACCTGAGC
ACCCAGTCCAAACTTTCGAAAGACCCCAACGAGAAGTGCGATCACATGGTCCTGCTGGAGTTCGTGACCG
CCGCCGGGATCACTCTCGGCATGGACGAGCTGTACAAGGGCGGTACCGGAGGGAGCATGGTGAGCAAGGG
CGAGGAGCTGTTCACCGGGGTGGTGCCCATCCTGGTCGAGCTGGACGGCGACGTAAACGGCCACAAGTTC
AGCGTGTCCGGCGAGGGTGAGGGCGATGCCACCTACGGCAAGCTGACCCTGAAGTTCATCTGCACCACCG
GCAAGCTGCCCGTGCCCTGGCCCACCCTCGTGACCACCCTGACCTACGGCGTGCAGTGCTTCAGCCGCTA
CCCCGACCACATGAAGCAGCACGACTTCTTCAAGTCCGCCATGCCCGAAGGCTACATCCAGGAGCGCACC
ATCTTCTTCAAGGACGACGGCAACTACAAGACCCGCGCCGAGGTGAAGTTCGAGGGCGACACCCTGGTGA
ACCGCATCGAGCTGAAGGGCATCGACTTCAAGGAGGACGGCAACATCCTGGGGCACAAGCTGGAGTACAA
CCTGTCTGATTTAACATCATTGACACCCTTGGAGTTGGAGGTTTCGGACGAGTAGAACGAATTCATCGAT
GATATCAGATCTGCCGGTCTCCCTATAGTGAGTCGTATTAATTTCGATAAGCCAGGTTAACCTGCATTAA
TGAATCGGCCAACGCGCGGGGAGAGGCGGTTTGCGTATTGGGCGCTCTTCCGCTTCCTCGCTCACTGACT
CGCTGCGCTCGGTCGTTCGGCTGCGGCGAGCGGTATCAGCTCACTCAAAGGCGGTAATACGGTTATCCAC
AGAATCAGGGGATAACGCAGGAAAGAACATGTGAGCAAAAGGCCAGCAAAAAGCCAGGAACCGTAAAAAG
GCCGCGTTGCTGGCGTTTTTCCATAAGCTCCGCCCCCCTG
