>Addgene plasmid #19733 | pSP72-deltaFlincG | addgene partial sequence | sequence record 25381 | 19733 with SP6
TGCCTGCNGGTCGACTCTAGAGGANCCGGACCATGCTCCGACAGGCATTCCGGAAGTTCACCAAATCCGA
AAGGTCCAAGGATCTCATAAAGGAGGCCATCCTTGACAATGACTTTATGAAGAACTTGGAGCTGTCACAG
ATCCAAGAGATTGTGGATTGTATGTACCCAGTGGAGTACGGCAAAGACAGCTGCATCATCAAAGAAGGAG
ATGTGGGGTCACTGGTGTATGTCATGGAAGATGGTAAGGTTGAAGTTACAAAAGAAGGCGTGAAGCTGTG
CACAATGGGTCCTGGTAAAGTGTTTGGAGAGTTGGCTATCCTTTACAACTGTACCCGGACGGCGACCGTC
AAAACTCTTGTAAATGTGAAACTCTGGGCCATTGATCGACAATGTTTTCAGACGATAATGATGAGGACAG
GACTTATCAAGCATACCGAGTATATGGAATTTTTAAAAAGCGTTCCAACATTCCAGAGCCTTCCTGAAGA
GATCCTCAGTAAGCTTGCTGACGTCCTTGAAGAGACCCACTATGAAAATGGGGAATATATCATCAGGCAA
GGTGCAAGAGGGGACACCTTCTTTATCATCAGTAAAGGAAAGGTTAATGTCACTCGTGAAGACTCGCCCA
ATGAAGACCCAGTCTTTCTTAGAACCTTANGAAAAGGAGATTGGTTTGGAGAGAAAGCCTTGCANGGGGA
AGATGTGAGAACAGCGAATGTAATTGCGGCAGAANCTGTAACCTGCCTTGNGATCGACAGAGACTCTTTC
AAACATTTGATTGGA
