[The description below was written by a language model from this plasmid's Addgene catalogue record.]
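Description:
pSP72-deltaFlincG is a bacterial plasmid built on the pSP72 backbone (about 2.4 kb), a small cloning and in vitro transcription vector whose polylinker is flanked by opposing SP6 and T7 phage promoters; these sites serve as the 5′ and 3′ sequencing primer positions for the insert. The record classifies it as a bacterial expression vector, selected with ampicillin and listed as low copy. No feature table is provided, so the origin of replication and the promoter actually intended to drive expression are not explicitly stated.

The roughly 1.6 kb insert, cloned between BamHI and EcoRI sites that both remain intact, encodes delta-FlincG, a genetically encoded cGMP biosensor. It is derived from bovine cGMP-dependent protein kinase type I (PRKG1), and the mutation field indicates that only residues 77–356 of the kinase are retained. In PKG I this region corresponds to the regulatory portion containing the cGMP-binding domains, with the N-terminal segment removed, which accounts for the "delta" in the name. The associated publication describes the FlincG sensors as single GFP-linked indicators, which implies that this cGMP-binding fragment is fused to a GFP-based reporter whose fluorescence responds to cGMP binding, although the exact fluorescent protein variant is not named in the record. An N-terminal His tag is recorded as being supplied by the backbone, which would allow metal-affinity purification of the recombinant sensor.

The construct is suited to maintaining and subcloning the delta-FlincG coding sequence via the preserved restriction sites, and to producing the sensor protein. The related work used these sensors to study cGMP dynamics in vascular smooth muscle cells.
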