Addgene plasmid #19733: pSP72-deltaFlincG
Depositing lab: Wolfgang Dostmann. Depositing organization: University of Vermont and State Agricultural College. Publication: Differential patterning of cGMP in vascular smooth muscle cells revealed by single GFP-linked biosensors. Nausch LW, Ledoux J, Bonev AD, Nelson MT, Dostmann WR. Proc Natl Acad Sci U S A. 2008 Jan 8. 105(1):365-70. 10.1073/pnas.0710387105 PubMed 18165313.
Backbone
  Vector backbone: pSP72
  Backbone manufacturer: Invitrogen
  Backbone size w/o insert (bp): 2400
  Vector type: Bacterial Expression
Growth in bacteria
  Bacterial resistance: Ampicillin, 100 μg/mL
  Growth temperature: 37°C
  Growth strain: DH5alpha
  Growth instructions: DH5alpha, 37C, overnight
  Copy number: Low Copy
Gene/Insert
  Gene/Insert name: delta-FlincG (alt name: protein kinase, cGMP-dependent, type I)
  Species: Bovine
  Insert size (bp): 1600
  Mutation: aa 77-356
  Entrez Gene: PRKG1 (a.k.a. CGKI, cGK 1, cGKI-beta)
  Tag / fusion protein: His (N terminal on backbone)
  Cloning method: Restriction Enzyme; 5′ cloning site BamH1 (not destroyed); 3′ cloning site EcoR1 (not destroyed)
  Sequencing primers: 5′ SP6; 3′ T7
Terms and licenses: Academic/Nonprofit Terms; Industry Terms: Not Available to Industry
How to cite: pSP72-deltaFlincG was a gift from Wolfgang Dostmann (Addgene plasmid # 19733 ; http://n2t.net/addgene:19733 ; RRID:Addgene_19733)
